>Addgene plasmid #19889 | pFRT/FLAG/HA-DEST EIF2C3 | depositor full sequence | sequence record 9412 | Author sequence
GACGGATCGGGAGATCTCCCGATCCCCTATGGTGCACTCTCAGTACAATCTGCTCTGATGCCGCATAGTT
AAGCCAGTATCTGCTCCCTGCTTGTGTGTTGGAGGTCGCTGAGTAGTGCGCGAGCAAAATTTAAGCTACA
ACAAGGCAAGGCTTGACCGACAATTGCATGAAGAATCTGCTTAGGGTTAGGCGTTTTGCGCTGCTTCGCG
ATGTACGGGCCAGATATACGCGTTGACATTGATTATTGACTAGTTATTAATAGTAATCAATTACGGGGTC
ATTAGTTCATAGCCCATATATGGAGTTCCGCGTTACATAACTTACGGTAAATGGCCCGCCTGGCTGACCG
CCCAACGACCCCCGCCCATTGACGTCAATAATGACGTATGTTCCCATAGTAACGCCAATAGGGACTTTCC
ATTGACGTCAATGGGTGGAGTATTTACGGTAAACTGCCCACTTGGCAGTACATCAAGTGTATCATATGCC
AAGTACGCCCCCTATTGACGTCAATGACGGTAAATGGCCCGCCTGGCATTATGCCCAGTACATGACCTTA
TGGGACTTTCCTACTTGGCAGTACATCTACGTATTAGTCATCGCTATTACCATGGTGATGCGGTTTTGGC
AGTACATCAATGGGCGTGGATAGCGGTTTGACTCACGGGGATTTCCAAGTCTCCACCCCATTGACGTCAA
TGGGAGTTTGTTTTGGCACCAAAATCAACGGGACTTTCCAAAATGTCGTAACAACTCCGCCCCATTGACG
CAAATGGGCGGTAGGCGTGTACGGTGGGAGGTCTATATAAGCAGAGCTCTCTGGCTAACTAGAGAACCCA
CTGCTTACTGGCTTATCGAAATTAATACGACTCACTATAGGGAGACCCAAGCTGGCTAGCGAGCTCGGAT
CGATCCATCGATAGTGTGGTGGAATTCTGATCGCCGCCGCCATGGACTACAAGGACGACGATGACAAGTA
CCCTTATGACGTGCCCGATTACGCTTTGAACCAGATATCAACAAGTTTGTACAAAAAAGCAGGCTCCACC
ATGGGAACCAATTCAGTCGACATGGAAATCGGCTCCGCAGGACCCGCTGGGGCCCAGCCCCTACTCATGG
TGCCCAGAAGACCTGGCTATGGCACCATGGGCAAACCCATTAAACTGCTGGCTAACTGTTTTCAAGTTGA
AATCCCAAAGATTGATGTCTACCTCTATGAGGTAGATATTAAACCAGACAAGTGTCCTAGGAGAGTGAAC
AGGGAGGTGGTTGACTCAATGGTTCAGCATTTTAAAGTAACTATATTTGGAGACCGTAGACCAGTTTATG
ATGGAAAAAGAAGTCTTTACACCGCCAATCCACTTCCTGTGGCAACTACAGGGGTAGATTTAGACGTTAC
TTTACCTGGGGAAGGTGGAAAAGATCGACCTTTCAAGGTGTCAATCAAATTTGTCTCTCGGGTGAGTTGG
CACCTACTGCATGAAGTACTGACAGGACGGACCTTGCCTGAGCCACTGGAATTAGACAAGCCAATCAGCA
CTAACCCTGTCCATGCCGTTGATGTGGTGCTACGACATCTGCCCTCCATGAAATACACACCTGTGGGGCG
TTCATTTTTCTCCGCTCCAGAAGGATATGACCACCCTCTGGGAGGGGGCAGGGAAGTGTGGTTTGGATTC
CATCAGTCTGTTCGGCCTGCCATGTGGAAAATGATGCTTAATATCGATGTTTCTGCCACTGCCTTCTACA
AAGCACAACCTGTAATTCAGTTCATGTGTGAAGTTCTTGATATTCATAATATTGATGAGCAACCAAGACC
TCTGACTGATTCTCATCGGGTAAAATTCACCAAAGAGATAAAAGGTTTGAAGGTTGAAGTGACTCATTGT
GGAACAATGAGACGGAAATACCGTGTTTGTAATGTAACAAGGAGGCCTGCCAGTCATCAAACCTTTCCTT
TACAGTTAGAAAACGGCCAAACTGTGGAGAGAACAGTAGCGCAGTATTTCAGAGAAAAGTATACTCTTCA
GCTGAAGTACCCGCACCTTCCCTGTCTGCAAGTCGGGCAGGAACAGAAACACACCTACCTGCCACTAGAA
GTCTGTAATATTGTGGCAGGGCAACGATGTATCAAGAAGCTAACAGACAATCAGACTTCCACTATGATCA
AGGCAACAGCAAGATCTGCACCAGATAGACAAGAGGAAATTAGCAGATTGGTAAGAAGTGCAAATTATGA
AACAGATCCATTTGTTCAGGAGTTTCAATTTAAAGTTCGGGATGAAATGGCTCATGTAACTGGACGCGTA
CTTCCAGCACCTATGCTCCAGTATGGAGGACGGAATCGGACAGTAGCAACACCGAGCCATGGAGTATGGG
ACATGCGAGGGAAACAATTCCACACAGGAGTTGAAATCAAAATGTGGGCTATCGCTTGTTTTGCCACACA
GAGGCAGTGCAGAGAAGAAATATTGAAGGGTTTCACAGACCAGCTGCGTAAGATTTCTAAGGATGCAGGG
ATGCCCATCCAGGGCCAGCCATGCTTCTGCAAATATGCACAGGGGGCAGACAGCGTAGAGCCCATGTTCC
GGCATCTCAAGAACACATATTCTGGCCTACAGCTTATTATCGTCATCCTGCCGGGGAAGACACCAGTGTA
TGCGGAAGTGAAACGTGTAGGAGACACACTTTTGGGTATGGCTACACAATGTGTTCAAGTCAAGAATGTA
ATAAAAACATCTCCTCAAACTCTGTCAAACTTGTGCCTAAAGATAAATGTTAAACTCGGAGGGATCAATA
ATATTCTTGTACCTCATCAAAGACCTTCTGTGTTCCAGCAACCAGTGATCTTTTTGGGAGCCGATGTCAC
TCATCCACCTGCTGGTGATGGAAAGAAGCCTTCTATTGCTGCTGTTGTAGGTAGTATGGATGCACACCCA
AGCAGATACTGTGCCACAGTAAGAGTTCAGAGACCCCGACAGGAGATCATCCAGGACTTGGCCTCCATGG
TCCGGGAACTTCTTATTCAATTTTATAAGTCAACTCGGTTCAAGCCTACTCGTATCATCTTTTATCGGGA
TGGTGTTTCAGAGGGGCAGTTTAGGCAGGTATTATATTATGAACTACTAGCAATTCGAGAAGCCTGCATC
AGTTTGGAGAAAGACTATCAACCTGGAATAACCTACATTGTAGTTCAGAAGAGACATCACACTCGATTAT
TTTGTGCTGATAGGACAGAAAGGGTTGGAAGAAGTGGCAATATCCCAGCTGGAACAACAGTTGATACAGA
CATTACACACCCATATGAGTTCGATTTTTACCTCTGTAGCCATGCTGGAATACAGGGTACCAGTCGTCCT
TCACACTATCATGTTTTATGGGATGATAACTGCTTTACTGCAGATGAACTTCAGCTGCTAACTTACCAGC
TCTGCCACACTTACGTACGCTGTACACGATCTGTTTCTATACCTGCACCAGCGTATTATGCTCACCTGGT
AGCATTTAGAGCCAGATATCATCTTGTGGACAAAGAACATGACAGTGCTGAAGGAAGTCACGTTTCAGGA
CAAAGCAATGGGCGAGATCCACAAGCTCTTGCCAAGGCTGTACAGATTCACCAAGATACCTTACGCACAA
TGTACTTCGCTTAAATGAATTCGCGGCCGCACTCGAGATATCTAGACCCAGCTTTCTTGTACAAAGTGGT
TGATATCCAGCACAGTGGCGGCCGCTCAAGTCTAGAGGGCCCGCGGTTCGAAGGTAAGCCTATCCCTAAC
CCTCTCCTCGGTCTCGATTCTACGCTCGAGTCTAGAGGGCCCGTTTAAACCCGCTGATCAGCCTCGACTG
TGCCTTCTAGTTGCCAGCCATCTGTTGTTTGCCCCTCCCCCGTGCCTTCCTTGACCCTGGAAGGTGCCAC
TCCCACTGTCCTTTCCTAATAAAATGAGGAAATTGCATCGCATTGTCTGAGTAGGTGTCATTCTATTCTG
GGGGGTGGGGTGGGGCAGGACAGCAAGGGGGAGGATTGGGAAGACAATAGCAGGCATGCTGGGGATGCGG
TGGGCTCTATGGCTTCTGAGGCGGAAAGAACCAGCTGGGGCTCTAGGGGGTATCCCC
[124 nt withheld, positions 4118-4241]
C
[91 nt withheld, positions 4243-4333]
AGGGTGATGGTTCACGTACCTAGAAGTTCCTATTCCGAAGTTCCTATTCTCTAGAAAGTATAGGAACTTC
CTTGGCCAAAAAGCCTGAACTCACCGCGACGTCTGTCGAGAAGTTTCTGATCGAAAAGTTCGACAGCGTC
TCCGACCTGATGCAGCTCTCGGAGGGCGAAGAATCTCGTGCTTTCAGCTTCGATGTAGGAGGGCGTGGAT
ATGTCCTGCGGGTAAATAGCTGCGCCGATGGTTTCTACAAAGATCGTTATGTTTATCGGCACTTTGCATC
GGCCGCGCTCCCGATTCCGGAAGTGCTTGACATTGGGGAATTCAGCGAGAGCCTGACCTATTGCATCTCC
CGCCGTGCACAGGGTGTCACGTTGCAAGACCTGCCTGAAACCGAACTGCCCGCTGTTCTGCAGCCGGTCG
CGGAGGCCATGGATGCGATCGCTGCGGCCGATCTTAGCCAGACGAGCGGGTTCGGCCCATTCGGACCGCA
AGGAATCGGTCAATACACTACATGGCGTGATTTCATATGCGCGATTGCTGATCCCCATGTGTATCACTGG
CAAACTGTGATGGACGACACCGTCAGTGCGTCCGTCGCGCAGGCTCTCGATGAGCTGATGCTTTGGGCCG
AGGACTGCCCCGAAGTCCGGCACCTCGTGCACGCGGATTTCGGCTCCAACAATGTCCTGACGGACAATGG
CCGCATAACAGCGGTCATTGACTGGAGCGAGGCGATGTTCGGGGATTCCCAATACGAGGTCGCCAACATC
TTCTTCTGGAGGCCGTGGTTGGCTTGTATGGAGCAGCAGACGCGCTACTTCGAGCGGAGGCATCCGGAGC
TTGCAGGATCGCCGCGGCTCCGGGCGTATATGCTCCGCATTGGTCTTGACCAACTCTATCAGAGCTTGGT
TGACGGCAATTTCGATGATGCAGCTTGGGCGCAGGGTCGATGCGACGCAATCGTCCGATCCGGAGCCGGG
ACTGTCGGGCGTACACAAATCGCCCGCAGAAGCGCGGCCGTCTGGACCGATGGCTGTGTAGAAGTACTCG
CCGATAGTGGAAACCGACGCCCCAGCACTCGTCCGAGGGCAAAGGAATAGCACGTACTACGAGATTTCGA
TTCCACCGCCGCCTTCTATGAAAGGTTGGGCTTCGGAATCGTTTTCCGGGACGCCGGCTGGATGATCCTC
CAGCGCGGGGATCTCATGCTGGAGTTCTTCGCCCACCCCAACTTGTTTATTGCAGCTTATAATGGTTACA
AATAAAGCAATAGCATCACAAATTTCACAAATAAAGCATTTTTTTCACTGCATTCTAGTTGTGGTTTGTC
CAAACTCATCAATGTATCTTATCATGTCTGTATACCGTCGACCTCTAGCTAGAGCTTGGCGTAATCATGG
TCATAGCTGTTTCCTGTGTGAAATTGTTATCCGCTCACAATTCCACACAACATACGAGCCGGAAGCATAA
AGTGTAAAGCCTGGGGTGCCTAATGAGTGAGCTAACTCACATTAATTGCGTTGCGCTCACTGCCCGCTTT
CCAGTCGGGAAACCTGTCGTGCCAGCTGCATTAATGAATCGGCCAACGCGCGGGGAGAGGCGGTTTGCGT
ATTGGGCGCTCTTCCGCTTCCTCGCTCACTGACTCGCTGCGCTCGGTCGTTCGGCTGCGGCGAGCGGTAT
CAGCTCACTCAAAGGCGGTAATACGGTTATCCACAGAATCAGGGGATAACGCAGGAAAGAACATGTGAGC
AAAAGGCCAGCAAAAGGCCAGGAACCGTAAAAAGGCCGCGTTGCTGGCGTTTTTCCATAGGCTCCGCCCC
CCTGACGAGCATCACAAAAATCGACGCTCAAGTCAGAGGTGGCGAAACCCGACAGGACTATAAAGATACC
AGGCGTTTCCCCCTGGAAGCTCCCTCGTGCGCTCTCCTGTTCCGACCCTGCCGCTTACCGGATACCTGTC
CGCCTTTCTCCCTTCGGGAAGCGTGGCGCTTTCTCATAGCTCACGCTGTAGGTATCTCAGTTCGGTGTAG
GTCGTTCGCTCCAAGCTGGGCTGTGTGCACGAACCCCCCGTTCAGCCCGACCGCTGCGCCTTATCCGGTA
ACTATCGTCTTGAGTCCAACCCGGTAAGACACGACTTATCGCCACTGGCAGCAGCCACTGGTAACAGGAT
TAGCAGAGCGAGGTATGTAGGCGGTGCTACAGAGTTCTTGAAGTGGTGGCCTAACTACGGCTACACTAGA
AGGACAGTATTTGGTATCTGCGCTCTGCTGAAGCCAGTTACCTTCGGAAAAAGAGTTGGTAGCTCTTGAT
CCGGCAAACAAACCACCGCTGGTAGCGGTGGTTTTTTTGTTTGCAAGCAGCAGATTACGCGCAGAAAAAA
AGGATCTCAAGAAGATCCTTTGATCTTTTCTACGGGGTCTGACGCTCAGTGGAACGAAAACTCACGTTAA
GGGATTTTGGTCATGAGATTATCAAAAAGGATCTTCACCTAGATCCTTTTAAATTAAAAATGAAGTTTTA
AATCAATCTAAAGTATATATGAGTAAACTTGGTCTGACAGTTACCAATGCTTAATCAGTGAGGCACCTAT
CTCAGCGATCTGTCTATTTCGTTCATCCATAGTTGCCTGACTCCCCGTCGTGTAGATAACTACGATACGG
GAGGGCTTACCATCTGGCCCCAGTGCTGCAATGATACCGCGAGACCCACGCTCACCGGCTCCAGATTTAT
CAGCAATAAACCAGCCAGCCGGAAGGGCCGAGCGCAGAAGTGGTCCTGCAACTTTATCCGCCTCCATCCA
GTCTATTAATTGTTGCCGGGAAGCTAGAGTAAGTAGTTCGCCAGTTAATAGTTTGCGCAACGTTGTTGCC
ATTGCTACAGGCATCGTGGTGTCACGCTCGTCGTTTGGTATGGCTTCATTCAGCTCCGGTTCCCAACGAT
CAAGGCGAGTTACATGATCCCCCATGTTGTGCAAAAAAGCGGTTAGCTCCTTCGGTCCTCCGATCGTTGT
CAGAAGTAAGTTGGCCGCAGTGTTATCACTCATGGTTATGGCAGCACTGCATAATTCTCTTACTGTCATG
CCATCCGTAAGATGCTTTTCTGTGACTGGTGAGTACTCAACCAAGTCATTCTGAGAATAGTGTATGCGGC
GACCGAGTTGCTCTTGCCCGGCGTCAATACGGGATAATACCGCGCCACATAGCAGAACTTTAAAAGTGCT
CATCATTGGAAAACGTTCTTCGGGGCGAAAACTCTCAAGGATCTTACCGCTGTTGAGATCCAGTTCGATG
TAACCCACTCGTGCACCCAACTGATCTTCAGCATCTTTTACTTTCACCAGCGTTTCTGGGTGAGCAAAAA
CAGGAAGGCAAAATGCCGCAAAAAAGGGAATAAGGGCGACACGGAAATGTTGAATACTCATACTCTTCCT
TTTTCAATATTATTGAAGCATTTATCAGGGTTATTGTCTCATGAGCGGATACATATTTGAATGTATTTAG
AAAAATAAACAAATAGGGGTTCCGCGCACATTTCCCCGAAAAGTGCCACCTGACGTC
Features (pLannotate 1.2.2; 24 found; start..end, strand, type, name):
     28..80      -  misc_feature   bom (fragment): basis of mobility region from pBR322
    235..614     +  enhancer       CMV enhancer: human cytomegalovirus immediate early enhancer
    615..818     +  promoter       CMV promoter: human cytomegalovirus (CMV) immediate early promoter
    814..847     +  LTR            5' LTR (truncated) (fragment): truncated 5' long terminal repeat (LTR) from HIV-1
    863..881     +  promoter       T7 promoter: promoter for bacteriophage T7 RNA polymerase
    958..978     +  CDS            FLAG (fragment): FLAG® epitope tag, followed by an enterokinase cleavage site
   1021..1045    +  protein_bind   attB1: mutant version of attB; recombination site for the Gateway® BP reaction BP Clonase™
   1072..3651    +  CDS            AGO3: AGO3_HUMAN - Also known as EIF2C3. Experimental evidence at protein level: Swiss-Prot protein existence level 1. Required for RNA-mediated gene silencing (RNAi). Binds to short RNAs such as microRNAs (miRNAs) and represses the translation of mRNAs which are complementary to them. Proposed to be involved in stabilization of small RNA derivates (siRNA) derived from processed RNA polymerase III-transcribed Alu repeats containing a DR2 retinoic acid response element (RARE) in stem cells and in the subsequent siRNA- dependent degradation of a subset of RNA polymerase II-transcribed coding mRNAs by
   3686..3710    -  protein_bind   attB2: mutant version of attB; recombination site for the Gateway® BP reaction BP Clonase™
   3763..3804    +  CDS            V5 tag: epitope tag from simian virus 5
   3848..4072    +  polyA_signal   bGH poly(A) signal: bovine growth hormone polyadenylation signal
   4076..4097    +  promoter       SV40 promoter (fragment): SV40 enhancer and early promoter
   4118..4351    +  rep_origin     f1 ori (fragment) (sequence partly withheld): f1 bacteriophage origin of replication; arrow indicates direction of (+) strand synthesis
   4356..4403    +  protein_bind   FRT: FLP-mediated recombination occurs in the 8-bp core sequence TCTAGAAA (Turan and Bode, 2011). FLP recombinase from the Saccharomyces cerevisiae 2μ plasmid
   4411..5433    +  CDS            HygR: aminoglycoside phosphotransferase from E. coli; aph(4)-Ia; confers resistance to hygromycin
   5443..5568    +  CDS            ble (fragment): BLE_KLEPN - Experimental evidence at protein level: Swiss-Prot protein existence level 1. Binding protein with a strong affinity to the bleomycin family of antibiotics. Binds to CL990; an antimitotic-antibiotic compound. From Klebsiella pneumoniae.
   5563..5684    +  polyA_signal   SV40 poly(A) signal: SV40 polyadenylation signal
   5757..5773    -  protein_bind   lac operator: The lac repressor binds to the lac operator to inhibit transcription in E. coli. This inhibition can be relieved by adding lactose or isopropyl-β-D-thiogalactopyranoside (IPTG). lac repressor encoded by lacI
   5781..5811    -  promoter       lac promoter: promoter for the E. coli lac operon
   5826..5847    -  protein_bind   CAP binding site: CAP binding activates transcription in the presence of cAMP. E. coli catabolite activator protein
   5860..5952    -  CDS            lacI (fragment): lac repressor; lacI; The lac repressor binds to the lac operator to inhibit transcription in E. coli. This inhibition can be relieved by adding lactose or isopropyl-β-D-thiogalactopyranoside (IPTG).
   6135..6723    -  rep_origin     ori: high-copy-number ColE1/pMB1/pBR322/pUC origin of replication
   6894..7754    -  CDS            AmpR: β-lactamase; bla; confers resistance to ampicillin, carbenicillin, and related antibiotics
   7755..7859    -  promoter       AmpR promoter: bla
