[The description below was written by a language model from this plasmid's Addgene catalogue record and pLannotate feature annotations shown in this document.]
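Description:
pFRT/FLAG/HA-DEST EIF2C3 is a mammalian expression plasmid of about 7.9 kb carrying the human AGO3 (EIF2C3) coding sequence, introduced by Gateway recombination into the pFRT/TO/FLAG/HA-DEST destination backbone. It is propagated in E. coli as a high-copy plasmid through a ColE1/pUC-type origin and selected with ampicillin via the β-lactamase gene. A partial f1 origin and remnants of lac regulatory sequence are also annotated in the backbone.

Expression is driven by the human CMV immediate-early enhancer and promoter, with a T7 promoter just downstream. The catalogue lists an N-terminal FLAG/HA tandem tag supplied by the backbone. The feature table detects the FLAG portion upstream of attB1 but does not separately annotate an HA tag. The roughly 2.6 kb AGO3 open reading frame lies between attB1 and attB2, the sites left by the Gateway reaction, and the transcript ends at the bovine growth hormone polyadenylation signal. A V5 tag sequence is annotated after attB2, but the record does not state whether it is in frame or translated. Although the backbone name includes "TO", no tetracycline operator elements appear in the annotation.

Downstream of the expression unit, an FRT site sits directly before a hygromycin resistance gene and an SV40 polyadenylation signal, with no complete promoter annotated in front of it. This arrangement is typical of FLP-mediated site-specific integration systems, in which recombination into a genomic FRT site in a suitable host cell line places the hygromycin gene under a resident promoter and allows selection of stable, single-site integrants. The associated publication characterises human Argonaute ribonucleoprotein complexes and their bound mRNAs, which fits using the epitope-tagged AGO3 for affinity purification of such complexes.
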