Addgene plasmid #19889: pFRT/FLAG/HA-DEST EIF2C3
Depositing lab: Thomas Tuschl. Depositing organization: Rockefeller University. Publication: Molecular characterization of human Argonaute-containing ribonucleoprotein complexes and their bound target mRNAs. Landthaler M, Gaidatzis D, Rothballer A, Chen PY, Soll SJ, Dinic L, Ojo T, Hafner M, Zavolan M, Tuschl T. RNA. 2008 Dec;14(12):2580-96. doi: 10.1261/rna.1351608. Epub 2008 Oct 31. PubMed 18978028.
Backbone
  Vector backbone: pFRT/TO/FLAG/HA-DEST
  Backbone size w/o insert (bp): 5421
  Vector type: Mammalian Expression
Growth in bacteria
  Bacterial resistance: Ampicillin, 100 μg/mL
  Growth temperature: 37°C
  Growth strain: DH5alpha
  Copy number: High Copy
Gene/Insert
  Gene/Insert name: Eukaryotic translation initiation factor 2C, 3 (alt name: EIF2C3; AGO3; FLJ12765; MGC86946)
  Species: H. sapiens (human)
  Insert size (bp): 2583
  GenBank ID: NM_024852
  Entrez Gene: AGO3 (a.k.a. EIF2C3)
  Tag / fusion protein: FLAG/HA (N terminal on backbone)
  Cloning method: Gateway Cloning
  Sequencing primers: 5′ CMV
Terms and licenses: Academic/Nonprofit Terms; Industry Terms: Not Available to Industry
How to cite: pFRT/FLAG/HA-DEST EIF2C3 was a gift from Thomas Tuschl (Addgene plasmid # 19889 ; http://n2t.net/addgene:19889 ; RRID:Addgene_19889)
