>Addgene plasmid #19889 | pFRT/FLAG/HA-DEST EIF2C3 | addgene partial sequence | sequence record 25682 | 19889 with CMV-F
AGCTCTCTGGCTAACTAGAGAACCCACTGCTTACTGGCTTATCGAAATTAATACGACTCACTATAGGGAG
ACCCAAGCTGGCTAGCGAGCTCGGATCGATCCATCGATAGTGTGGTGGAATTCTGATCGCCGCCGCCATG
GACTACAAGGACGACGATGACAAGTACCCTTATGACGTGCCCGATTACGCTTTGAACCAGATATCAACAA
GTTTGTACAAAAAAGCAGGCTCCACCATGGGAACCAATTCAGTCGACATGGAAATCGGCTCCGCAGGACC
CGCTGGGGCCCAGCCCCTACTCATGGTGCCCAGAAGACCTGGCTATGGCACCATGGGCAAACCCATTAAA
CTGCTGGCTAACTGTTTTCAAGTTGAAATCCCAAAGATTGATGTCTACCTCTATGAGGTAGATATTAAAC
CAGACAAGTGTCCTAGGAGAGTGAACAGGGAGGTGGTTGACTCAATGGTTCAGCATTTTAAAGTAACTAT
ATTTGGAGACCGTAGACCAGTTTATGATGGAAAAAGAAGTCTTTACACCGCCAATCCACTTCCTGTGGCA
ACTACAGGGGTAGATTT
